Addgene plasmid #46890: pRK5-Myc-SH3BP4
Purpose: expresses Myc tagged SH3BP4 in mammalian cells
Depositing lab: Do-Hyung Kim. Depositing organization: University of Minnesota. Publication: SH3BP4 is a negative regulator of amino acid-Rag GTPase-mTORC1 signaling. Kim YM, Stone M, Hwang TH, Kim YG, Dunlevy JR, Griffin TJ, Kim DH. Mol Cell. 2012 Jun 29;46(6):833-46. doi: 10.1016/j.molcel.2012.04.007. Epub 2012 May 9. PubMed 22575674.
Backbone
  Vector backbone: pRK5-myc
  Backbone manufacturer: clonetch
  Vector type: Mammalian Expression
Growth in bacteria
  Bacterial resistance: Ampicillin, 100 μg/mL
  Growth temperature: 37°C
  Growth strain: DH5alpha
  Copy number: Unknown
Gene/Insert
  Gene/Insert name: SH3BP4 (alt names: SH3-domain binding protein 4; BOG25)
  Species: H. sapiens (human)
  Entrez Gene: SH3BP4 (a.k.a. BOG25, TTP)
  Tag / fusion protein: Myc (N terminal on backbone)
  Cloning method: Unknown
  Sequencing primers: 5′ SP6; 3′ SV40pA-R
Terms and licenses: Academic/Nonprofit Terms; Industry Terms: Not Available to Industry
Depositor comments: SH3BP4 cDNA clones for human and mouse genes were obtained from the ATCC (Image# 2988648) and Open Biosystems (Image# 4947387).
How to cite: pRK5-Myc-SH3BP4 was a gift from Do-Hyung Kim (Addgene plasmid # 46890 ; http://n2t.net/addgene:46890 ; RRID:Addgene_46890)
