[The description below was written by a language model from this plasmid's Addgene catalogue record.]
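Description:
pRK5-Myc-SH3BP4 is a mammalian expression plasmid built on the pRK5-myc backbone that carries the human SH3BP4 cDNA (SH3-domain binding protein 4, also known as BOG25 or TTP). The Myc epitope is supplied by the backbone and sits at the N terminus of the insert, so transfected cells produce Myc-SH3BP4, which can be detected or immunoprecipitated with anti-Myc antibodies. The plasmid is propagated in E. coli under ampicillin selection. Its copy number is recorded as unknown, and no mammalian selection marker is listed.

The record has no feature table and does not explicitly name the promoter, the origin of replication or the cloning sites. pRK5-family vectors generally drive expression from a CMV promoter. The listed sequencing primers, SP6 upstream and an SV40 polyA reverse primer downstream, imply that an SP6 promoter site and an SV40 polyadenylation signal flank the insert, but these elements are inferred rather than annotated. The cloning method is also unrecorded. The depositor notes that human and mouse SH3BP4 cDNA clones were obtained from commercial IMAGE clone collections, and the catalogue entry lists this construct's insert as human.

The construct is intended for transient overexpression of tagged SH3BP4 in mammalian cells. The associated publication identifies SH3BP4 as a negative regulator of amino acid–Rag GTPase–mTORC1 signaling. This points to use in overexpression and protein-interaction experiments on that nutrient-sensing pathway, such as co-immunoprecipitation through the Myc tag.
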