>Addgene plasmid #46890 | pRK5-Myc-SH3BP4 | addgene partial sequence | sequence record 70028 | SP6 5'-ATTTAGGTGACACTATAG-3'
TCCACTCCCAGGTCCAACTGCACCTCGGTTCTATCGATTGAATTCCCGAACCGACAGTCGGTCTCTTCAC
CAAGGCCATTCGCGCCACCATGGAGCAAAAGCTCATTTCTGAGGAAGATCTCAATGGTGGTGGTGGTGGG
TCGACCATGGCGGCTCAGCGGATCCGAGCGGCCAACTCCAATGGCCTCCCTCGCTGCAAGTCAGAGGGGA
CCCTGATTGACCTGAGCGAAGGGTTTTCAGAGACGAGCTTTAATGACATCAAAGTGCCTTCTCCCAGTGC
CTTGCTCGTAGACAACCCCACACCTTTCGGAAATGCAAAGGAAGTGATTGCGATCAAGGACTATTGCCCC
ACCAACTTCACCACACTGAAGTTCTCCAAGGGCGACCATCTCTACGTCTTGGACACATCTGGCGGTGAGT
GGTGGTACGCACACAACACCACCGAAATGGGCTACATCCCCTCCTCCTATGTGCAGCCCTTGAACTACCG
GAACTCAACACTGAGTGACAGCGGTATGATTGATAATCTTCCAGACAGCCCAGACGAGGTAGCCAAGGAG
CTGGAGCTGCTCGGGGGATGGACAGATGACAAAAAAGTACCAGGCAGAATGTACAGTAATAACCCTTTCT
GGAATGGGGTCCAGACCAATCCATTTCTGAATGGGAACGTGCCCGTCATGCCCAGCCTGGATGAGCTGAA
TCCCAAAAGTACTGTGGATTTGCTCCTTTTTGACGCAGGTACATCCTCCTTCACCGAATCCAGCTCAGCC
ACCACGAATAGCACTGGCAACATCTTCGATGAGCTTCCAGTCACAAACGGACTCCACGCAGAGCCGCCGG
TCAGGCGGGACAACCCCTTCTTCAGAAGCAAGCGCTCCTACAGTCTCTCGGAACTCTCCGTCCTCCAAGC
CAAGTCCGATGCTC
